>Addgene plasmid #232939 | J364B_AttB_mkozak_STIM1_IRES_CaMPARI2-P2A-PuroR | addgene full sequence | sequence record 461205 | Addgene NGS Result
GAAGATCCTTTGATCTTTTCTACGGGGTCTGACGCTCAGTGGAACGAAAACTCACGTTAAGGGATTTTGG
TCATGAGATTATCAAAAAGGATCTTCACCTAGATCCTTTTAAATTAAAAATGAAGTTTTAAATCAATCTA
AAGTATATATGAGTAAACTTGGTCTGACAGTTACCAATGCTTAATCAGTGAGGCACCTATCTCAGCGATC
TGTCTATTTCGTTCATCCATAGTTGCCTGACTCCCCGTCGTGTAGATAACTACGATACGGGAGGGCTTAC
CATCTGGCCCCAGTGCTGCAATGATACCGCGAGACCCACGCTCACCGGCTCCAGATTTATCAGCAATAAA
CCAGCCAGCCGGAAGGGCCGAGCGCAGAAGTGGTCCTGCAACTTTATCCGCCTCCATCCAGTCTATTAAT
TGTTGCCGGGAAGCTAGAGTAAGTAGTTCGCCAGTTAATAGTTTGCGCAACGTTGTTGCCATTGCTACAG
GCATCGTGGTGTCACGCTCGTCGTTTGGTATGGCTTCATTCAGCTCCGGTTCCCAACGATCAAGGCGAGT
TACATGATCCCCCATGTTGTGCAAAAAAGCGGTTAGCTCCTTCGGTCCTCCGATCGTTGTCAGAAGTAAG
TTGGCCGCAGTGTTATCACTCATGGTTATGGCAGCACTGCATAATTCTCTTACTGTCATGCCATCCGTAA
GATGCTTTTCTGTGACTGGTGAGTACTCAACCAAGTCATTCTGAGAATAGTGTATGCGGCGACCGAGTTG
CTCTTGCCCGGCGTCAATACGGGATAATACCGCGCCACATAGCAGAACTTTAAAAGTGCTCATCATTGGA
AAACGTTCTTCGGGGCGAAAACTCTCAAGGATCTTACCGCTGTTGAGATCCAGTTCGATGTAACCCACTC
GTGCACCCAACTGATCTTCAGCATCTTTTACTTTCACCAGCGTTTCTGGGTGAGCAAAAACAGGAAGGCA
AAATGCCGCAAAAAAGGGAATAAGGGCGACACGGAAATGTTGAATACTCATACTCTTCCTTTTTCAATAT
TATTGAAGCATTTATCAGGGTTATTGTCTCATGAGCGGATACATATTTGAATGTATTTAGAAAAATAAAC
AAATAGGGGTTCCGCGCACATTTCCCCGAAAAGTGCCACCTAAATTGTAAGCGTTAATATTTTGTTAAAA
TTCGCGTTAAATTTTTGTTAAATCAGCTCATTTTTTAACCAATAGGCCGAAATCGGCAAAATCCCTTATA
AATCAAAAGAATAGACCGAGATAGGGT
[37 nt withheld, positions 1288-1324]
AAAGAACGTGGACTCCAACGTCAAAGG
[49 nt withheld, positions 1352-1400]
T
[91 nt withheld, positions 1402-1492]
G
[124 nt withheld, positions 1494-1617]
CCCATTCGCCATTCAGGCTGCGCAACTGTTGGGAAGGGCGATCGGTGCGGGCCTCTTCGCTATTACGCCA
GCTGGCGAAAGGGGGATGTGCTGCAAGGCGATTAAGTTGGGTAACGCCAGGGTTTTCCCAGTCACGACGT
TGTAAAACGACGGCCAGTGAATTGTAATACGACTCACTATAGGGCGAATTGGGTACCGGGCCCCCCCTCG
AGGTCGACGATGTAGGTCACGGCATTCCGGACTCAGCGCTCGAGCCGGCTTGTCGACGACGGCGGTCTCC
GTCGTCAGGATCATCCGCAGATTATACCGCAACTACACCATTGTATGGATGTATGCGTCCGTCTTGCCCT
GTGGCTCCTCTGGGGACTCCTCCTGCACCAGGGCCAGAGCCTCAGCCATAGTCACAGTGAGAAGGCGACA
GGAACCAGCTCGGGGGCCAACTCTGAGGAGTCCACTGCAGCAGAGTTTTGCCGAATTGACAAGCCCCTGT
GTCACAGTGAGGATGAGAAACTCAGCTTCGAGGCAGTCCGTAACATCCACAAACTGATGGACGATGATGC
CAATGGTGATGTGGATGTGGAAGAAAGTGATGAGTTCCTGAGGGAAGACCTCAATTACCATGACCCAACA
GTGAAACACAGCACCTTCCATGGTGAGGATAAGCTCATCAGCGTGGAGGACCTGTGGAAGGCATGGAAGT
CATCAGAAGTATACAATTGGACCGTGGATGAGGTGGTACAGTGGCTGATCACATATGTGGAGCTGCCTCA
GTATGAGGAGACCTTCCGGAAGCTGCAGCTCAGTGGCCATGCCATGCCAAGGCTGGCTGTCACCAACACC
ACCATGACAGGGACTGTGCTGAAGATGACAGACCGGAGTCATCGGCAGAAGCTGCAGCTGAAGGCTCTGG
ACACTGTGCTCTTTGGGCCTCCTCTCTTGACTCGCCATAATCACCTCAAGGACTTCATGCTGGTGGTGTC
TATCGTTATTGGTGTGGGCGGCTGCTGGTTTGCCTATATCCAGAACCGTTACTCCAAGGAGCACATGAAG
AAGATGATGAAGGACTTGGAGGGGTTACACCGAGCTGAGCAGAGTCTGCATGACCTTCAGGAAAGGCTGC
ACAAGGCCCAGGAGGAGCACCGCACAGTGGAGGTGGAGAAGGTCCATCTGGAAAAGAAGCTGCGCGATGA
GATCAACCTTGCTAAGCAGGAAGCCCAGCGGCTGAAGGAGCTGCGGGAGGGTACTGAGAATGAGCGGAGC
CGCCAAAAATATGCTGAGGAGGAGTTGGAGCAGGTTCGGGAGGCCTTGAGGAAAGCAGAGAAGGAGCTAG
AATCTCACAGCTCATGGTATGCTCCAGAGGCCCTTCAGAAGTGGCTGCAGCTGACACATGAGGTGGAGGT
GCAATATTACAACATCAAGAAGCAAAATGCTGAGAAGCAGCTGCTGGTGGCCAAGGAGGGGGCTGAGAAG
ATAAAAAAGAAGAGAAACACACTCTTTGGCACCTTCCACGTGGCCCACAGCTCTTCCCTGGATGATGTAG
ATCATAAAATTCTAACAGCTAAGCAAGCACTGAGCGAGGTGACAGCAGCATTGCGGGAGCGCCTGCACCG
CTGGCAACAGATCGAGATCCTCTGTGGCTTCCAGATTGTCAACAACCCTGGCATCCACTCACTGGTGGCT
GCCCTCAACATAGACCCCAGCTGGATGGGCAGTACACGCCCCAACCCTGCTCACTTCATCATGACTGACG
ACGTGGATGACATGGATGAGGAGATTGTGTCTCCCTTGTCCATGCAGTCCCCTAGCCTGCAGAGCAGTGT
TCGGCAGCGCCTGACGGAGCCACAGCATGGCCTGGGATCTCAGAGGGATTTGACCCATTCCGATTCGGAG
TCCTCCCTCCACATGAGTGACCGCCAGCGTGTGGCCCCCAAACCTCCTCAGATGAGCCGTGCTGCAGACG
AGGCTCTCAATGCCATGACTTCCAATGGCAGCCACCGGCTGATCGAGGGGGTCCACCCAGGGTCTCTGGT
GGAGAAACTGCCTGACAGCCCTGCCCTGGCCAAGAAGGCATTACTGGCGCTGAACCATGGGCTGGACAAG
GCCCACAGCCTGATGGAGCTGAGCCCCTCAGCCCCACCTGGTGGCTCTCCACATTTGGATTCTTCCCGTT
CTCACAGCCCCAGCTCCCCAGACCCAGACACACCATCTCCAGTTGGGGACAGCCGAGCCCTGCAAGCCAG
CCGAAACACACGCATTCCCCACCTGGCTGGCAAGAAGGCTGTGGCTGAGGAGGATAATGGCTCTATTGGC
GAGGAAACAGACTCCAGCCCAGGCCGGAAGAAGTTTCCCCTCAAAATCTTTAAGAAGCCTCTTAAGAAGT
AGTAACTTAAGAATTCACCGGTCTGACCTCCTTCTCCCTCTCTTCAGGTCTGCAGTCGACGGTACCGCGG
GCCCGGGATCCACCGGATCTAGATAACTGATCACTGTGGAATCAGAGAGACTGCCCCTCTCCCTCTCCCC
CCCCTAACGTTACTGGCCGAAGCCGCTTGGAATAAGGCCGGTGTGCGTTTGTCTATATGTTATTTTCCAC
CATATTGCCGTCTTTTGGCAATGTGAGGGCCCGGAAACCTGGCCCTGTCTTCTTGACGAGCATTCCTAGG
GGTCTTTCCCCTCTCGCCAAAGGAATGCAAGGTCTGTTGAATGTCGTGAAGGAAGCAGTTCCTCTGGAAG
CTTCTTGAAGACAAACAACGTCTGTAGCGACCCTTTGCAGGCAGCGGAACCCCCCACCTGGCGACAGGTG
CCTCTGCGGCCAAAAGCCACGTGTATAAGATACACCTGCAAAGGCGGCACAACCCCAGTGCCACGTTGTG
AGTTGGATAGTTGTGGAAAGAGTCAAATGGCTCTCCTCAAGCGTATTCAACAAGGGGCTGAAGGATGCCC
AGAAGGTACCCCATTGTATGGGATCTGATCTGGGGCCTCGGTGCACATGCTTTACATGTGTTTAGTCGAG
GTTAAAAAAACGTCTAGGCCCCCCGAACCACGGGGACGTGGTTTTCCTTTGAAAAACACGATGATAATAT
GGCCACAACCATGCTGCAGAACGAGCTTGCTCTTAAGTTGGCTGGACTTGATATTAACAAGACTGGAGGT
TCTCATCATCACCACCACCATGGATCCGACCAACTGACTGAAGAGCAGATCGCAGAATTTAAAGAGGCTT
TCTCCCTATTTGACAAGGACGGGGATGGGACAATAACAACCAAGGAGCTGGGGACGGTGATGCGGTCTCT
GGGGCAGAACCCCACAGAAGCAGAGCTGCAGGACATGATCAATGAAGTAGATGCCGACGGTGACGGCACA
ATCGACTTCCCTGAGTTCCTGACAATGATGGCAAGAAAAATGAAAGACACAGACAGTGAAGAAGAAATTA
GAGAAGCGTTCCGTGTGTTTGATAAGGATGGCAATGGCTACATCAGTGCAGCAGAGCTTCGCCACGTGAT
GACAAACCTTGGAGAGAAGTTAACAGATGAAGAGGTTGATGAAATGATCAGGGAAGCAGACATCGATGGG
GATGGTCAGGTAAACTACGAAGAGTTTGTAGTGATGATGACAGCGAAGCTCGAGTGCGAGAAAATCTATG
TGCGTGATGGAGTGCTGACGGGTGATATTCATATGATCTTGTTGCTTGAAGGAAATGCCCATTACCGATG
TGACTTCAGAACTACTTACAAAGCTAAGGAGAAGGGTGTCAAGTTACCAGGCGTGCACTATGTGGACCAC
ACCATTGAGATTTTAAGCCATGACAAAGATTACAACAAGGTTAAGATCTATGAGTATGCTGTTGCTCATT
CTGGATTGCCTGACAATGCCAGACGAGGCGGTACCGGCGGATCCATGGTGAGTGCGATTAAGCCAGACAT
GAAGATCAAACTGCGTATGGAAGGCAACGTAAACGGGCACCACTTTGTGATCGACGGAGATGGTACAGGC
AAGCCTTATGAGGGAAAACAGACCATGGATCTTGAAGTCAAAGAGGGCGGACCTCTGCCTTTTGCCTTTG
ATATCCTGACCACTGCATTCCATTACGGCAACAGGGTATTCGTGAAATATCCAGACAACATACAAGACTA
TTTTAAGCAGTCGTTTCCTAAGGGGTATTCGTGGGAACGAAGCATGACTTTCGAAGACGGGGGCATTTGC
TATGCCAGAAGCGACATAACAATGGAAGGGGACACTTTCTATAATAAAGTTCGATTTTATGGTACCAACT
TTCCCGCCAATGGTCCAGTTATGCAGAAGAAGACGCTGAAATGGATGCCGAGCTGGACGCGTTCATCACG
TCGTAAGTTCAATAAGACAGGTCACGCACTGAGAGCTATAGGTCGGCTGAGCTCAGGAGGTTCTGGAGGT
TCTGATTACAAGGACGACGATGACAAGGGAGGTTCTGGAGGTTCTTACCCATACGACGTACCAGATTACG
CTGGAGGTTCTGGAGGTTCTGAGCAGAAGCTGATCTCAGAGGAGGACCTGCGTACGAGCGGAGCTACTAA
CTTCAGCCTGCTGAAGCAGGCTGGAGACGTGGAGGAGAACCCTGGACCTACCGAGTACAAGCCCACGGTG
CGCCTCGCCACCCGCGACGACGTCCCCAGGGCCGTACGCACCCTCGCCGCCGCGTTCGCCGACTACCCCG
CCACGCGCCACACCGTCGATCCGGACCGCCACATCGAGCGGGTCACCGAGCTGCAAGAACTCTTCCTCAC
GCGCGTCGGGCTCGACATCGGCAAGGTGTGGGTCGCAGACGACGGCGCCGCGGTGGCGGTCTGGACCACG
CCGGAGAGCGTCGAAGCGGGGGCGGTGTTCGCCGAGATCGGCCCGCGCATGGCCGAGTTGAGCGGTTCCC
GGCTGGCCGCGCAGCAACAGATGGAAGGCCTCCTGGCGCCGCACCGGCCCAAGGAGCCCGCGTGGTTCCT
GGCCACCGTCGGCGTCTCGCCCGACCACCAGGGCAAGGGTCTGGGCAGCGCCGTCGTGCTCCCCGGAGTG
GAGGCGGCCGAGCGCGCCGGGGTGCCCGCCTTCCTGGAGACCTCCGCGCCCCGCAACCTCCCCTTCTACG
AGCGGCTCGGCTTCACCGTCACCGCCGACGTCGAGGTGCCCGAAGGACCGCGCACCTGGTGCATGACCCG
CAAGTAATAGGGATCCTGATCATAATCAGCCATACCACATTTGTAGAGGTTTTACTTGCTTTAAAAAACC
TCCCACACCTCCCCCTGAACCTGAAACATAAAATGAATGCAATTGTTGTTGTTAACTTGTTTATTGCAGC
TTATAATGGTTACAAATAAAGCAATAGCATCACAAATTTCACAAATAAAGCATTTTTTTCACTGCATTCT
AGTTGTGGTTTGTCCAAACTCATCAATGTATCTTAGGAGATCCCCTTTAGTGAGGGTTAATTTCGAGCTT
GGCGTAATCATGGTCATAGCTGTTTCCTGTGTGAAATTGTTATCCGCTCACAATTCCACACAACATACGA
GCCGGAAGCATAAAGTGTAAAGCCTGGGGTGCCTAATGAGTGAGCTAACTCACATTAATTGCGTTGCGCT
CACTGCCCGCTTTCCAGTCGGGAAACCTGTCGTGCCAGCTGCATTAATGAATCGGCCAACGCGCGGGGAG
AGGCGGTTTGCGTATTGGGCGCTCTTCCGCTTCCTCGCTCACTGACTCGCTGCACTCGGTCGTTCGGCTG
CGGCGAGCGGTATCAGCTCACTCAAAGGCGGTAATACGGTTATCCACAGAATCAGGGGATAACGCAGGAA
AGAACATGTGAGCAAAAGGCCAGCAAAAGGCCAGGAACCGTAAAAAGGCCGCGTTGCTGGCGTTTTTCCA
TAGGCTCCGCCCCCCTGACGAGCATCACAAAAATCGACGCTCAAGTCAGAGGTGGCGAAACCCGACAGGA
CTATAAAGATACCAGGCGTTTCCCCCTGGAAGCTCCCTCGTGCGCTCTCCTGTTCCGACCCTGCCGCTTA
CCGGATACCTGTCCGCCTTTCTCCCTTCGGGAAGCGTGGCGCTTTCTCATAGCTCACGCTGTAGGTATCT
CAGTTCGGTGTAGGTCGTTCGCTCCAAGCTGGGCTGTGTGCACGAACCCCCCGTTCAGCCCGACCGCTGC
GCCTTATCCGGTAACTATCGTCTTGAGTCCAACCCGGTAAGACACGACTTATCGCCACTGGCAGCAGCCA
CTGGTAACAGGATTAGCAGAGCGAGGTATGTAGGCGGTGCTACAGAGTTCTTGAAGTGGTGGCCTAACTA
CGGCTACACTAGAAGAACAGTATTTGGTATCTGCGCTCTGCTGAAGCCAGTTACCTTCGGAAAAAGAGTT
GGTAGCTCTTGATCCGGCAAACAAACCACCGCTGGTAGCGGTGGTTTTTTTGTTTGCAAGCAGCAGATTA
CGCGCAGAAAAAAAGGATCTCAA
Features (pLannotate 1.2.2; 24 found; start..end, strand, type, name):
    171..1031    -  CDS            AmpR: β-lactamase; bla; confers resistance to ampicillin, carbenicillin, and related antibiotics
   1032..1136    -  promoter       AmpR promoter: bla
   1189..1617    -  rep_origin     f1 ori (sequence partly withheld): f1 bacteriophage origin of replication; arrow indicates direction of (+) strand synthesis
   1622..1779    -  CDS            lacZα (fragment): LacZα fragment of β-galactosidase; lacZ fragment
   1782..1800    +  promoter       T7 promoter: promoter for bacteriophage T7 RNA polymerase
   1809..1836    -  misc_feature   MCS (fragment): pBluescript multiple cloning site
   1942..3996    +  CDS            STIM1: STIM1_HUMAN - Also known as GOK From Homo sapiens (Human).
   4046..4078    +  misc_feature   MCS (fragment): multiple cloning site
   4232..4694    +  misc_feature   IRES: internal ribosome entry site (IRES) of the encephalomyocarditis virus (EMCV)
   4795..5235    +  CDS            calmodulin: calcium-binding protein
   5245..5493    +  CDS            mEos4a (fragment): fixation-resistant green-to-red photoswitchable fluorescent protein (Paez-Segala et al., 2015) derived from mEos2
   5512..5940    +  CDS            mEos4a (fragment): mEos4a is a photoconvertible red fluorescent protein published in 2015, derived from Lobophyllia hemprichii. It has moderate acid sensitivity.
   5950..6012    +  CDS            RCaMP (fragment): RCaMP is a basic (constitutively fluorescent) red fluorescent protein published in 2013, derived from Entacmaea quadricolor.
   6031..6054    +  CDS            FLAG: FLAG® epitope tag, followed by an enterokinase cleavage site
   6073..6099    +  CDS            HA: HA (human influenza hemagglutinin) epitope tag
   6217..6801    +  CDS            PuroR (fragment): puromycin N-acetyltransferase; pac from Streptomyces; confers resistance to puromycin
   6814..6898    +  CDS            large T antigen (fragment): large T antigen from SV40 (simian virus 40)
   6921..7042    +  polyA_signal   SV40 poly(A) signal: SV40 polyadenylation signal
   7051..7069    -  promoter       T3 promoter: promoter for bacteriophage T3 RNA polymerase
   7114..7130    -  protein_bind   lac operator: The lac repressor binds to the lac operator to inhibit transcription in E. coli. This inhibition can be relieved by adding lactose or isopropyl-β-D-thiogalactopyranoside (IPTG). lac repressor encoded by lacI
   7138..7168    -  promoter       lac promoter: promoter for the E. coli lac operon
   7183..7204    -  protein_bind   CAP binding site: CAP binding activates transcription in the presence of cAMP. E. coli catabolite activator protein
   7217..7309    -  CDS            lacI (fragment): lac repressor; lacI; The lac repressor binds to the lac operator to inhibit transcription in E. coli. This inhibition can be relieved by adding lactose or isopropyl-β-D-thiogalactopyranoside (IPTG).
   7492..8080    -  rep_origin     ori: high-copy-number ColE1/pMB1/pBR322/pUC origin of replication
