[The description below was written by a language model from this plasmid's Addgene catalogue record and pLannotate feature annotations shown in this document.]
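Description:
J364B_AttB_mkozak_STIM1_IRES_CaMPARI2-P2A-PuroR is a promoterless-style Bxb1 attB recombination vector for mammalian expression, built on a pBluescript-like backbone and designed to integrate into a Bxb1(GT) landing pad in engineered cells. In bacteria it is maintained at high copy through a ColE1/pUC origin and selected with ampicillin (AmpR under its bla promoter). The backbone also retains an f1 origin, lacZα and lac regulatory remnants, and flanking T7 and T3 promoters. The 8,080 nt annotation shows no mammalian promoter upstream of the payload. This is consistent with landing pad designs in which transcription is supplied by the genomic site after recombination, though the record does not say so explicitly. The attB site itself is named in the construct title but was not picked up in the feature table.

The payload is a single transcription unit ending in an SV40 poly(A) signal. Human STIM1, the ER calcium sensor, comes first; the "mkozak" in the name, together with the stated low-expression purpose, suggests a modified Kozak context that reduces its translation. An EMCV IRES then drives translation of CaMPARI2, annotated piecemeal as calmodulin, mEos4a fragments and a short fragment matched to RCaMP, followed by FLAG and HA epitope tags. CaMPARI2 is a photoconvertible calcium integrator that switches from green to red when calcium is elevated during violet illumination. According to the name, a P2A peptide links it to puromycin N-acetyltransferase, so puromycin selects for cells that have integrated the cassette. The associated work used this system for mutational characterization of the STIM1 EF-hand, with the calcium reporter reading out STIM1 function from a single copy per cell.
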