Addgene plasmid #232939: J364B_AttB_mkozak_STIM1_IRES_CaMPARI2-P2A-PuroR
Purpose: Low expression plasmid of STIM1 with fluorescent calcium biosensor CaMPARI2 for Matreyek Bxb1(GT) landing pad
Depositing lab: Kenneth Matreyek. Depositing organization: Case Western Reserve University. Publication: Comprehensive mutational characterization of the calcium-sensing STIM1 EF-hand reveals residues essential for structure and function. Kamath ND, Matreyek KA. Genetics. 2025 Jul 30:iyaf146. doi: 10.1093/genetics/iyaf146. PubMed 40737484.
Backbone
  Vector backbone: Bxb1 attB recombination vector
  Backbone manufacturer: Matreyek Lab
  Vector type: Mammalian Expression
  Selectable markers: Puromycin
Growth in bacteria
  Bacterial resistance: Ampicillin, 100 μg/mL
  Growth temperature: 37°C
  Growth strain: DH5alpha
  Copy number: High Copy
Gene/Insert 1
  Gene/Insert name: STIM1
  Species: H. sapiens (human)
  Entrez Gene: STIM1 (a.k.a. D11S4896E, GOK, IMD10, STRMK, TAM, TAM1)
Gene/Insert 2
  Gene/Insert name: CaMPARI2
  Species: Synthetic
Resource information
  A portion of this plasmid was derived from a plasmid made by: STIM1; pLNCX2-STIM1 was a gift from Shengyu Yang (Addgene plasmid # 89817 ; http://n2t.net/addgene:89817 ; RRID:Addgene_89817) CaMPARI2; pAAV_hsyn_NES-his-CaMPARI2-WPRE-SV40 was a gift from Eric Schreiter (Addgene plasmid # 101060 ; http://n2t.net/addgene:101060 ; RRID:Addgene_101060)
Terms and licenses: Academic/Nonprofit Terms; Industry Terms: Not Available to Industry
Depositor comments: Please visit https://doi.org/10.1101/2025.01.23.634525 for bioRxiv preprint.
How to cite: J364B_AttB_mkozak_STIM1_IRES_CaMPARI2-P2A-PuroR was a gift from Kenneth Matreyek (Addgene plasmid # 232939 ; http://n2t.net/addgene:232939 ; RRID:Addgene_232939)
